>Addgene plasmid #188675 | ipUSEPR-sg-Hs-PHGDH-1 | addgene full sequence | sequence record 375079 | Addgene NGS Result
TCGACGGATCGGGAGATCTCCCGATCCCCTATGGTGCACTCTCAGTACAATCTGCTCTGATGCCGCATAG
TTAAGCCAGTATCTGCTCCCTGCTTGTGTGTTGGAGGTCGCTGAGTAGTGCGCGAGCAAAATTTAAGCTA
CAACAAGGCAAGGCTTGACCGACAATTGCATGAAGAATCTGCTTAGGGTTAGGCGTTTTGCGCTGCTTCG
CGATGTACGGGCCAGATATACGCGTTGACATTGATTATTGACTAGTTATTAATAGTAATCAATTACGGGG
TCATTAGTTCATAGCCCATATATGGAGTTCCGCGTTACATAACTTACGGTAAATGGCCCGCCTGGCTGAC
CGCCCAACGACCCCCGCCCATTGACGTCAATAATGACGTATGTTCCCATAGTAACGCCAATAGGGACTTT
CCATTGACGTCAATGGGTGGAGTATTTACGGTAAACTGCCCACTTGGCAGTACATCAAGTGTATCATATG
CCAAGTACGCCCCCTATTGACGTCAATGACGGTAAATGGCCCGCCTGGCATTATGCCCAGTACATGACCT
TATGGGACTTTCCTACTTGGCAGTACATCTACGTATTAGTCATCGCTATTACCATGGTGATGCGGTTTTG
GCAGTACATCAATGGGCGTGGATAGCGGTTTGACTCACGGGGATTTCCAAGTCTCCACCCCATTGACGTC
AATGGGAGTTTGTTTTGGCACCAAAATCAACGGGACTTTCCAAAATGTCGTAACAACTCCGCCCCATTGA
CGCAAATGGGCGGTAGGCGTGTACGGTGGGAGGTCTATATAAGCAGCGCGTTTTGCCTGTACTGGGTCTC
TCTGGTTAGACCAGATCTGAGCCTGGGAGCTCTCTGGCTAACTAGGGAACCCACTGCTTAAGCCTCAATA
AAGCTTGCCTTGAGTGCTTCAAGTAGTGTGTGCCCGTCTGTTGTGTGACTCTGGTAACTAGAGATCCCTC
AGACCCTTTTAGTCAGTGTGGAAAATCTCTAGCAGTGGCGCCCGAACAGGGACTTGAAAGCGAAAGGGAA
ACCAGAGGAGCTCTCTCGACGCAGGACTCGGCTTGCTGAAGCGCGCACGGCAAGAGGCGAGGGGCGGCGA
CTGGTGAGTACGCCAAAAATTTTGACTAGCGGAGGCTAGAAGGAGAGAGATGGGTGCGAGAGCGTCAGTA
TTAAGCGGGGGAGAATTAGATCGCGATGGGAAAAAATTCGGTTAAGGCCAGGGGGAAAGAAAAAATATAA
ATTAAAACATATAGTATGGGCAAGCAGGGAGCTAGAACGATTCGCAGTTAATCCTGGCCTGTTAGAAACA
TCAGAAGGCTGTAGACAAATACTGGGACAGCTACAACCATCCCTTCAGACAGGATCAGAAGAACTTAGAT
CATTATATAATACAGTAGCAACCCTCTATTGTGTGCATCAAAGGATAGAGATAAAAGACACCAAGGAAGC
TTTAGACAAGATAGAGGAAGAGCAAAACAAAAGTAAGACCACCGCACAGCAAGCGGCCGGCCGCTGATCT
TCAGACCTGGAGGAGGAGATATGAGGGACAATTGGAGAAGTGAATTATATAAATATAAAGTAGTAAAAAT
TGAACCATTAGGAGTAGCACCCACCAAGGCAAAGAGAAGAGTGGTGCAGAGAGAAAAAAGAGCAGTGGGA
ATAGGAGCTTTGTTCCTTGGGTTCTTGGGAGCAGCAGGAAGCACTATGGGCGCAGCGTCAATGACGCTGA
CGGTACAGGCCAGACAATTATTGTCTGGTATAGTGCAGCAGCAGAACAATTTGCTGAGGGCTATTGAGGC
GCAACAGCATCTGTTGCAACTCACAGTCTGGGGCATCAAGCAGCTCCAGGCAAGAATCCTGGCTGTGGAA
AGATACCTAAAGGATCAACAGCTCCTGGGGATTTGGGGTTGCTCTGGAAAACTCATTTGCACCACTGCTG
TGCCTTGGAATGCTAGTTGGAGTAATAAATCTCTGGAACAGATTTGGAATCACACGACCTGGATGGAGTG
GGACAGAGAAATTAACAATTACACAAGCTTAATACACTCCTTAATTGAAGAATCGCAAAACCAGCAAGAA
AAGAATGAACAAGAATTATTGGAATTAGATAAATGGGCAAGTTTGTGGAATTGGTTTAACATAACAAATT
GGCTGTGGTATATAAAATTATTCATAATGATAGTAGGAGGCTTGGTAGGTTTAAGAATAGTTTTTGCTGT
ACTTTCTATAGTGAATAGAGTTAGGCAGGGATATTCACCATTATCGTTTCAGACCCACCTCCCAACCCCG
AGGGGACCCGACAGGCCCGAAGGAATAGAAGAAGAAGGTGGAGAGAGAGACAGAGACAGATCCATTCGAT
TAGTGAACGGATCGGCACTGCGTGCGCCAATTCTGCAGACAAATGGCAGTATTCATCCACAATTTTAAAA
GAAAAGGGGGGATTGGGGGGTACAGTGCAGGGGAAAGAATAGTAGACATAATAGCAACAGACATACAAAC
TAAAGAATTACAAAAACAAATTACAAAAATTCAAAATTTTCGGGTTTATTACAGGGACAGCAGAGATCCA
GTTTGGTTAGTACCGGGCCCGGGTCGACTAGTGATCAGTGTGAGGGAGTGTAAAGCTGGTTTGAGGGCCT
ATTTCCCATGATTCCTTCATATTTGCATATACGATACAAGGCTGTTAGAGAGATAATTAGAATTAATTTG
ACTGTAAACACAAAGATATTAGTACAAAATACGTGACGTAGAAAGTAATAATTTCTTGGGTAGTTTGCAG
TTTTAAAATTATGTTTTAAAATGGACTATCATATGCTTACCGTAACTTGAAAGTATTTCGATTTCTTGGC
TTTATATATCTTGTGGAAAGGACGAAACACCGCAGTCTGGCCAGTGTGCCGGTTTAAGAGCTATGCTGGA
AACAGCATAGCAAGTTTAAATAAGGCTAGTCCGTTATCAACTTGAAAAAGTGGCACCGAGTCGGTGCTTT
TTTAAACCGCTGTTCCTAGGAATCCCGAGGCCTTCGAGTGGCTCCGGTGCCCGTCAGTGGGCAGAGCGCA
CATCGCCCACAGTCCCCGAGAAGTTGGGGGGAGGGGTCGGCAATTGAACCGGTGCCTAGAGAAGGTGGCG
CGGGGTAAACTGGGAAAGTGATGTCGTGTACTGGCTCCGCCTTTTTCCCGAGGGTGGGGGAGAACCGTAT
ATAAGTGCAGTAGTCGCCGTGAACGTTCTTTTTCGCAACGGGTTTGCCGCCAGAACACAGGTGTCGTGAC
GCGGGACCCGACATTAGCGCTACAGCTTAAGCGGGCCACCATGACCGAGTACAAGCCCACGGTGCGCCTC
GCCACCCGCGACGACGTCCCCAGGGCCGTACGCACCCTCGCCGCCGCGTTCGCCGACTACCCCGCCACGC
GCCACACCGTCGATCCGGACCGCCACATCGAGCGGGTCACCGAGCTGCAAGAACTCTTCCTCACGCGCGT
CGGGCTCGACATCGGCAAGGTGTGGGTCGCGGACGACGGCGCCGCCGTGGCGGTCTGGACCACGCCGGAG
AGCGTCGAAGCGGGGGCGGTGTTCGCCGAGATCGGCCCGCGCATGGCCGAGTTGAGCGGTTCCCGGCTGG
CCGCGCAGCAACAGATGGAAGGCCTCCTGGCGCCGCACCGGCCCAAGGAGCCCGCGTGGTTCCTGGCCAC
CGTCGGAGTCTCGCCCGACCACCAGGGCAAGGGTCTGGGCAGCGCCGTCGTGCTCCCCGGAGTGGAGGCG
GCCGAGCGCGCCGGGGTGCCCGCCTTCCTGGAGACCTCCGCGCCCCGCAACCTCCCCTTCTACGAGCGGC
TCGGCTTCACCGTCACCGCCGACGTCGAGGTGCCCGAAGGACCGCGCACCTGGTGCATGACCCGCAAGCC
CGGTGCCGCTAGCGGCAGCGGCGCCACCAACTTCAGCCTGCTGAAGCAGGCCGGCGACGTGGAGGAGAAC
CCCGGCCCCATGGTGTCTAAGGGCGAAGAGCTGATTAAGGAGAACATGCACATGAAGCTGTATATGGAGG
GCACCGTGAACAACCACCACTTCAAGTGCACATCCGAGGGCGAAGGCAAGCCCTACGAGGGCACCCAGAC
CATGAGAATCAAGGTGGTCGAGGGCGGCCCTCTCCCCTTCGCCTTCGACATCCTGGCTACCAGCTTCATG
TACGGCAGCAGAACCTTCATCAACCACACCCAGGGCATCCCCGACTTCTTTAAGCAGTCCTTCCCTGAGG
GCTTCACATGGGAGAGAGTCACCACATACGAAGACGGGGGCGTGCTGACCGCTACCCAGGACACCAGCCT
CCAGGACGGCTGCCTCATCTACAACGTCAAGATCAGAGGGGTGAACTTCCCATCCAACGGCCCTGTGATG
CAGAAGAAAACACTCGGCTGGGAGGCCAACACCGAGATGCTGTACCCCGCTGACGGCGGCCTGGAAGGCA
GAAGCGACATGGCCCTGAAGCTCGTGGGCGGGGGCCACCTGATCTGCAACTTCAAGACCACATACAGATC
CAAGAAACCCGCTAAGAACCTCAAGATGCCCGGCGTCTACTATGTGGACCACAGACTGGAAAGAATCAAG
GAGGCCGACAAAGAGACCTACGTCGAGCAGCACGAGGTGGCTGTGGCCAGATACTGCGACCTCCCTAGCA
AACTGGGGCACAAACTTAATTGAAAACGTTGTTGTTTGGGGTTGAATTACTCTTCTAGACCGCGGCGCGC
CCGATAATCAACCTCTGGATTACAAAATTTGTGAAAGATTGACTGGTATTCTTAACTATGTTGCTCCTTT
TACGCTATGTGGATACGCTGCTTTAATGCCTTTGTATCATGCTATTGCTTCCCGTATGGCTTTCATTTTC
TCCTCCTTGTATAAATCCTGGTTGCTGTCTCTTTATGAGGAGTTGTGGCCCGTTGTCAGGCAACGTGGCG
TGGTGTGCACTGTGTTTGCTGACGCAACCCCCACTGGTTGGGGCATTGCCACCACCTGTCAGCTCCTTTC
CGGGACTTTCGCTTTCCCCCTCCCTATTGCCACGGCGGAACTCATCGCCGCCTGCCTTGCCCGCTGCTGG
ACAGGGGCTCGGCTGTTGGGCACTGACAATTCCGTGGTGTTGTCGGGGAAATCATCGTCCTTTCCTTGGC
TGCTCGCCTGTGTTGCCACCTGGATTCTGCGCGGGACGTCCTTCTGCTACGTCCCTTCGGCCCTCAATCC
AGCGGACCTTCCTTCCCGCGGCCTGCTGCCGGCTCTGCGGCCTCTTCCGCGTCTTCGCCTTCGCCCTCAG
ACGAGTCGGATCTCCCTTTGGGCCGCCTCCCCGCATCGATACCGTCGACCTCGATCGAGACCTAGAAAAA
CATGGAGCAATCACAAGTAGCAATACAGCAGCTACCAATGCTGATTGTGCCTGGCTAGAAGCACAAGAGG
AGGAGGAGGTGGGTTTTCCAGTCACACCTCAGGTACCTTTAAGACCAATGACTTACAAGGCAGCTGTAGA
TCTTAGCCACTTTTTAAAAGAAAAGGGGGGACTGGAAGGGCTAATTCACTCCCAACGAAGACAAGATATC
CTTGATCTGTGGATCTACCACACACAAGGCTACTTCCCTGATTGGCAGAACTACACACCAGGGCCAGGGA
TCAGATATCCACTGACCTTTGGATGGTGCTACAAGCTAGTACCAGTTGAGCAAGAGAAGGTAGAAGAAGC
CAATGAAGGAGAGAACACCCGCTTGTTACACCCTGTGAGCCTGCATGGGATGGATGACCCGGAGAGAGAA
GTATTAGAGTGGAGGTTTGACAGCCGCCTAGCATTTCATCACATGGCCCGAGAGCTGCATCCGGACTGTA
CTGGGTCTCTCTGGTTAGACCAGATCTGAGCCTGGGAGCTCTCTGGCTAACTAGGGAACCCACTGCTTAA
GCCTCAATAAAGCTTGCCTTGAGTGCTTCAAGTAGTGTGTGCCCGTCTGTTGTGTGACTCTGGTAACTAG
AGATCCCTCAGACCCTTTTAGTCAGTGTGGAAAATCTCTAGCAGCATGTGAGCAAAAGGCCAGCAAAAGG
CCAGGAACCGTAAAAAGGCCGCGTTGCTGGCGTTTTTCCATAGGCTCCGCCCCCCTGACGAGCATCACAA
AAATCGACGCTCAAGTCAGAGGTGGCGAAACCCGACAGGACTATAAAGATACCAGGCGTTTCCCCCTGGA
AGCTCCCTCGTGCGCTCTCCTGTTCCGACCCTGCCGCTTACCGGATACCTGTCCGCCTTTCTCCCTTCGG
GAAGCGTGGCGCTTTCTCATAGCTCACGCTGTAGGTATCTCAGTTCGGTGTAGGTCGTTCGCTCCAAGCT
GGGCTGTGTGCACGAACCCCCCGTTCAGCCCGACCGCTGCGCCTTATCCGGTAACTATCGTCTTGAGTCC
AACCCGGTAAGACACGACTTATCGCCACTGGCAGCAGCCACTGGTAACAGGATTAGCAGAGCGAGGTATG
TAGGCGGTGCTACAGAGTTCTTGAAGTGGTGGCCTAACTACGGCTACACTAGAAGAACAGTATTTGGTAT
CTGCGCTCTGCTGAAGCCAGTTACCTTCGGAAAAAGAGTTGGTAGCTCTTGATCCGGCAAACAAACCACC
GCTGGTAGCGGTGGTTTTTTTGTTTGCAAGCAGCAGATTACGCGCAGAAAAAAAGGATCTCAAGAAGATC
CTTTGATCTTTTCTACGGGGTCTGACGCTCAGTGGAACGAAAACTCACGTTAAGGGATTTTGGTCATGAG
ATTATCAAAAAGGATCTTCACCTAGATCCTTTTAAATTAAAAATGAAGTTTTAAATCAATCTAAAGTATA
TATGAGTAAACTTGGTCTGACAGTTACCAATGCTTAATCAGTGAGGCACCTATCTCAGCGATCTGTCTAT
TTCGTTCATCCATAGTTGCCTGACTCCCCGTCGTGTAGATAACTACGATACGGGAGGGCTTACCATCTGG
CCCCAGTGCTGCAATGATACCGCGAGACCCACGCTCACCGGCTCCAGATTTATCAGCAATAAACCAGCCA
GCCGGAAGGGCCGAGCGCAGAAGTGGTCCTGCAACTTTATCCGCCTCCATCCAGTCTATTAATTGTTGCC
GGGAAGCTAGAGTAAGTAGTTCGCCAGTTAATAGTTTGCGCAACGTTGTTGCCATTGCTACAGGCATCGT
GGTGTCACGCTCGTCGTTTGGTATGGCTTCATTCAGCTCCGGTTCCCAACGATCAAGGCGAGTTACATGA
TCCCCCATGTTGTGCAAAAAAGCGGTTAGCTCCTTCGGTCCTCCGATCGTTGTCAGAAGTAAGTTGGCCG
CAGTGTTATCACTCATGGTTATGGCAGCACTGCATAATTCTCTTACTGTCATGCCATCCGTAAGATGCTT
TTCTGTGACTGGTGAGTACTCAACCAAGTCATTCTGAGAATAGTGTATGCGGCGACCGAGTTGCTCTTGC
CCGGCGTCAATACGGGATAATACCGCGCCACATAGCAGAACTTTAAAAGTGCTCATCATTGGAAAACGTT
CTTCGGGGCGAAAACTCTCAAGGATCTTACCGCTGTTGAGATCCAGTTCGATGTAACCCACTCGTGCACC
CAACTGATCTTCAGCATCTTTTACTTTCACCAGCGTTTCTGGGTGAGCAAAAACAGGAAGGCAAAATGCC
GCAAAAAAGGGAATAAGGGCGACACGGAAATGTTGAATACTCATACTCTTCCTTTTTCAATATTATTGAA
GCATTTATCAGGGTTATTGTCTCATGAGCGGATACATATTTGAATGTATTTAGAAAAATAAACAAATAGG
GGTTCCGCGCACATTTCCCCGAAAAGTGCCACCTGACG
Features (pLannotate 1.2.2; 21 found; start..end, strand, type, name):
     30..82      -  misc_feature   bom (fragment): basis of mobility region from pBR322
    237..616     +  enhancer       CMV enhancer: human cytomegalovirus immediate early enhancer
    617..816     +  promoter       CMV promoter: human cytomegalovirus (CMV) immediate early promoter
    834..1014    +  LTR            5' LTR (truncated): truncated 5' long terminal repeat (LTR) from HIV-1
   1061..1186    +  misc_feature   HIV-1 Ψ: packaging signal of human immunodeficiency virus type 1
   1170..1508    +  CDS            HIV-1 gag (fragment): gag protein from human immunodeficiency virus 1; gag
   1683..1916    +  misc_feature   RRE: The Rev response element (RRE) of HIV-1 allows for Rev-dependent mRNA export from the nucleus to the cytoplasm.
   2293..2393    +  CDS            Rev (fragment): human immunodeficiency virus 1 (HIV-1) Rev protein; rev; enhances nuclear export of unspliced and incompletely spliced viral mRNAs
   2443..2560    +  misc_feature   cPPT/CTS: central polypurine tract and central termination sequence of HIV-1
   2653..2893    +  promoter       U6 promoter: RNA polymerase III promoter for human U6 snRNA
   2940..3007    +  misc_RNA       tracrRNA (fragment): trans-activating CRISPR RNA for the Streptococcus pyogenes CRISPR/Cas9 system
   3069..3280    +  promoter       EF-1α core promoter: core promoter for human elongation factor EF-1α
   3331..3927    +  CDS            PuroR (fragment): puromycin N-acetyltransferase; pac from Streptomyces; confers resistance to puromycin
   4000..4713    +  CDS            TagRFP: monomeric derivative of red fluorescent protein from Entacmaea quadricolor (Merzlyak et al., 2007) mammalian codon-optimized
   4766..5354    +  misc_feature   WPRE: woodchuck hepatitis virus posttranscriptional regulatory element
   5355..5374    +  misc_feature   MCS (fragment): pBluescript multiple cloning site
   5376..5876    +  CDS            nef (fragment): NEF_HV1LA - Experimental evidence at protein level: Swiss-Prot protein existence level 1. Extracellular Nef protein targets CD4(+) T-lymphocytes for apoptosis by interacting with CXCR4 surface receptors. From Human immunodeficiency virus type 1 group M subtype B (isolate Lai) (HIV-1).
   5883..6063    +  LTR            5' LTR (truncated): truncated 5' long terminal repeat (LTR) from HIV-1
   6125..6713    -  rep_origin     ori: high-copy-number ColE1/pMB1/pBR322/pUC origin of replication
   6884..7744    -  CDS            AmpR: β-lactamase; bla; confers resistance to ampicillin, carbenicillin, and related antibiotics
   7745..7849    -  promoter       AmpR promoter: bla
