[The description below was written by a language model from this plasmid's Addgene catalogue record and pLannotate feature annotations shown in this document.]
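Description:
ipUSEPR-sg-Hs-PHGDH-1 is a lentiviral CRISPR guide-RNA vector built on a pLenti backbone (about 7.9 kb) that delivers a single 20-nt sgRNA targeting human PHGDH, the gene encoding phosphoglycerate dehydrogenase. In bacteria it is maintained as a high-copy plasmid through a ColE1/pUC-type origin and selected with ampicillin via the β-lactamase gene and its native promoter. A fragment of the pBR322 bom region is also annotated.

The viral portion follows a third-generation-style layout. A CMV enhancer/promoter sits upstream of a truncated HIV-1 5' LTR to drive genomic RNA production in packaging cells. It is followed by the Ψ packaging signal with an adjoining gag fragment, the Rev response element for Rev-dependent nuclear export, and the cPPT/CTS, which aids nuclear import of the reverse-transcribed genome. A second truncated LTR closes the transfer cassette, preceded by a nef-derived fragment.

Between these elements, a human U6 RNA polymerase III promoter transcribes the PHGDH spacer fused to a Streptococcus pyogenes Cas9 guide scaffold (annotated as a tracrRNA fragment). Downstream, an EF-1α core promoter drives a puromycin N-acetyltransferase coding sequence followed by TagRFP. The element linking these two reading frames is not annotated. A WPRE after the reporter enhances transcript expression.

No Cas9 coding sequence is annotated, so the nuclease must be supplied separately, for example by a Cas9-expressing cell line. Transduced cells can be selected with puromycin or tracked and sorted by red fluorescence. The record states the purpose only as "sgRNA", which is consistent with CRISPR targeting of PHGDH in human cells. The "-1" in the name suggests it may be one of several guides against this gene.
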