Addgene plasmid #188675: ipUSEPR-sg-Hs-PHGDH-1
Purpose: sgRNA
Depositing lab: Lewis Cantley. Depositing organization: Cornell University.
Backbone
  Vector backbone: pLenti
  Vector type: Lentiviral, CRISPR
Growth in bacteria
  Bacterial resistance: Ampicillin, 100 μg/mL
  Growth temperature: 30°C
  Growth strain: NEB Stable
  Copy number: High Copy
Gene/Insert
  Gene/Insert name: sgPHGDH
  gRNA/shRNA sequence: GCAGTCTGGCCAGTGTGCCG
  Species: H. sapiens (human)
  Insert size (bp): 20
  Mutation: WT
  Entrez Gene: PHGDH (a.k.a. 3-PGDH, 3PGDH, HEL-S-113, NLS, NLS1, PDG, PGAD, PGD, PGDH, PHGDHD, SERA)
  Cloning method: Restriction Enzyme; 5′ cloning site Unknown (unknown if destroyed)
Terms and licenses: Academic/Nonprofit Terms; Industry Terms: Not Available to Industry
How to cite: ipUSEPR-sg-Hs-PHGDH-1 was a gift from Lewis Cantley (Addgene plasmid # 188675 ; http://n2t.net/addgene:188675 ; RRID:Addgene_188675)
